>Addgene plasmid #165869 | pmCherry-CT-Tagging | depositor full sequence | sequence record 323386 | pmCherry-CT-Tagging sequence 4400 bps
TAACGAATTCGTCTCAGGAGGTTCCGGTGGAAGCGGAGGTAGCGGCGGCAGTGCCATAACTTCGTATAAT
GTATGCTATACGAAGTTATAATACTTGACATATCACTGTGATTCACATATAATATGCGATACGTAAGGAG
GTTAGACATAATGAGTATTCAACATTTCCGTGTGGCGCTGATCCCCTTTTTTGCTGCATTCTGTTTGCCA
GTATTCGCCCATCCAGAAACGCTGGTCAAAGTTAAGGATGCAGAGGATCAACTTGGTGCTCGTGTCGGTT
ACATTGAGTTGGACCTTAATTCCGGAAAAATCTTAGAGAGCTTCCGCCCTGAAGAACGTTTCCCCATGAT
GAGTACCTTCAAAGTGTTGTTGTGCGGCGCGGTTTTAAGCTCCATCGATGCAGGTCAAGAGCAACTGGGC
CGTCGTATCCACTACTCCCAGAATGATCTTGTGGAATACTCCCCCGTAACAGAGAAGCATTTGACTGATG
GCATGACAGTTCGTGAACTGTGTAGTGCCGCTATTACGATGTCTGATAACACCGCCGCCAACCTTCTGCT
TACGACCATTGGCGGTCCGAAGGAGCTGACGGCATTCCTTCACAACATGGGCGATCACGTCACTCGTTTA
GACCGCTGGGAGCCGGAATTAAACGAAGCTATCCCCAATGACGAACGTGACACGACGATGCCCGTCGCTA
TGGCCACAACGCTGCGTAAATTGCTGACTGGAGAGCTTTTAACCCTGGCATCTCGCCAGCAACTTATCGA
TTGGATGGAGGCAGATAAAGTGGCCGGGCCGCTGCTGCGCTCTGCCCTGCCAGCCGGATGGTTTATTGCG
GATAAGTCTGGGGCGGGAGAACGCGGTTCTCGTGGCATTATTGCAGCACTTGGTCCGGATGGGAAACCCT
CACGTATTGTGGTAATCTATACGACAGGCTCCCAGGCGACGATGGACGAGCGTAACCGTCAGATCGCAGA
AATCGGGGCTTCTCTTATTAAGCATTGGTAAGCTTCAAAGCCCGAAAGGAAGCTGAGTTGGCTGCTGCCA
CCGCTGAGCAATAACTAGCATAACCCCTTGGGGCCTCTAAACGGGTCTTGAGGGGTTTTTTGCTGAAAGG
AGGAACTATATCCGGATATAACTTCGTATAATGTATGCTATACGAAGTTATCCTCGATGGTGAGCAAGGG
CGAGGAGCTGTTCACCGGGGTGGTGCCCATCCTGGTCGAGCTGGACGGCGACGTAAACGGCCACAAGTTC
AGCGTGTCCGGCGAGGGCGAGGGCGATGCCACCTACGGCAAGCTGACCCTGAAGTTCATCTGCACCACCG
GCAAGCTGCCCGTGCCCTGGCCCACCCTCGTGACCACCCTGACCTACGGCGTGCAGTGCTTCAGCCGCTA
CCCCGACCACATGAAGCAGCACGACTTCTTCAAGTCCGCCATGCCCGAAGGCTACGTCCAGGAGCGCACC
ATCTTCTTCAAGGACGACGGCAACTACAAGACCCGCGCCGAGGTGAAGTTCGAGGGCGACACCCTGGTGA
ACCGCATCGAGCTGAAGGGCATCGACTTCAAGGAGGACGGCAACATCCTGGGGCACAAGCTGGAGTACAA
CTACAACAGCCACAACGTCTATATCATGGCCGACAAGCAGAAGAACGGCATCAAGGTGAACTTCAAGATC
CGCCACAACATCGAGGACGGCAGCGTGCAGCTCGCCGACCACTACCAGCAGAACACCCCCATCGGCGACG
GCCCCGTGCTGCTGCCCGACAACCACTACCTGAGCACCCAGTCCGCCCTGAGCAAAGACCCCAACGAGAA
GCGCGATCACATGGTCCTGCTGGAGTTCGTGACCGCCGCCGGGATCACTCTCGGCATGGACGAGCTATAC
AAGTAAGCTTCTGTGCCTTCTAGTTGCCAGCCATCTGTTGTTTGCCCCTCCCCCGTGCCTTCCTTGACCC
TGGAAGGTGCCACTCCCACTGTCCTTTCCTAATAAAATGAGGAAATTGCATCGCATTGTCTGAGTAGGTG
TCATTCTATTCTGGGGGGTGGGGTGGGGCAGGACAGCAAGGGGGAGGATTGGGAAGACAATAGCAGGCAT
GCTGGGGATGCGGTGGGCTCTATGGCGCTGTCATGAGACGAATTCTGACACGGTTATCCACAGAATCAGG
GGATAACGCAGGAAAGAACATGTGAGCAAAAGGCCAGCAAAAGGCCAGGAACCGTAAAAAGGCCGCGTTG
CTGGCGTTTTTCCATAGGCTCCGCCCCCCTGACGAGCATCACAAAAATCGACGCTCAAGTCAGAGGTGGC
GAAACCCGACAGGACTATAAAGATACCAGGCGTTTCCCCCTGGAAGCTCCCTCGTGCGCTCTCCTGTTCC
GACCCTGCCGCTTACCGGATACCTGTCCGCCTTTCTCCCTTCGGGAAGCGTGGCGCTTTCTCATAGCTCA
CGCTGTAGGTATCTCAGTTCGGTGTAGGTCGTTCGCTCCAAGCTGGGCTGTGTGCACGAACCCCCCGTTC
AGCCCGACCGCTGCGCCTTATCCGGTAACTATCGTCTTGAGTCCAACCCGGTAAGACACGACTTATCGCC
ACTGGCAGCAGCCACTGGTAACAGGATTAGCAGAGCGAGGTATGTAGGCGGTGCTACAGAGTTCTTGAAG
TGGTGGCCTAACTACGGCTACACTAGAAGGACAGTATTTGGTATCTGCGCTCTGCTGAAGCCAGTTACCT
TCGGAAAAAGAGTTGGTAGCTCTTGATCCGGCAAACAAACCACCGCTGGTAGCGGTGGTTTTTTTGTTTG
CAAGCAGCAGATTACGCGCAGAAAAAAAGGATCTCAAGAAGATCCTTTGATCTTTTCTACGGGGTCTGAC
GCTCAGTGGAACGAAAACTCACGTTAAGGGATTTTGGTCATGAGATTATCAAAAAGGATCTTCACCTAGA
TCCTTTTGTGATGATCGGCACGTAAGAGGTTCCAACTTTCACCATAATGAAATAAGATCACTACCGGGCG
TATTTTTTGAGTTATCGAGATTTTCAGGAGCTAAGGAAGCTAAAATGAGCCATATTCAACGGGAAACGTC
TTGCTCAAGGCCGCGATTAAATTCCAACATGGATGCTGATTTATATGGGTATAAATGGGCTCGCGATAAT
GTCGGGCAATCAGGTGCGACAATCTACCGATTGTATGGGAAGCCCGATGCGCCAGAGTTGTTTCTGAAAC
ATGGCAAAGGTAGCGTTGCCAATGATGTTACAGATGAGATGGTCAGACTAAACTGGCTGACGGAATTTAT
GCCTCTTCCGACCATCAAGCATTTTATCCGTACTCCTGATGATGCATGGTTACTCACCACTGCGATCCCA
GGGAAAACAGCATTCCAGGTATTAGAAGAATATCCTGATTCAGGTGAAAATATTGTTGATGCGCTGGCAG
TGTTCCTGCGCCGGTTGCATTCGATTCCTGTTTGTAATTGTCCTTTTAACAGCGATCGCGTATTTCGACT
CGCTCAGGCGCAATCACGAATGAATAACGGTTTGGTTGATGCGAGTGATTTTGATGACGAGCGTAATGGC
TGGCCTGTTGAACAAGTCTGGAAAGAAATGCATAAACTTTTGCCATTCTCACCGGATTCAGTCGTCACTC
ATGGTGATTTCTCACTTGATAACCTTATTTTTGACGAGGGGAAATTAATAGGTTGTATTGATGTTGGACG
AGTCGGAATCGCAGACCGATACCAGGATCTTGCCATCCTATGGAACTGCCTCGGTGAGTTTTCTCCTTCA
TTACAGAAACGGCTTTTTCAAAAATATGGTATTGATAATCCTGATATGAATAAATTGCAGTTTCATTTGA
TGCTCGATGAGTTTTTCTGATTTTTTTTAAGGCAGTTATTGGTGCCCTTAAACGCCTGGTTGCTACGCCT
GAATAAGTGATAATAAGCGGATGAATGGCAGAAATTCGATGATAAGCTGTCAAACATGATGTTCACATTT
CCCCGAAAAGTGCCACCTG
[124 nt withheld, positions 4010-4133]
C
[91 nt withheld, positions 4135-4225]
A
[49 nt withheld, positions 4227-4275]
CCTTTGACGTTGGAGTCCACGTTCTTT
[37 nt withheld, positions 4303-4339]
ACCCTATCTCGGTCTATTCTTTTGATTTATAAGGGATTTTGCCGATTTCGGCCTATTGGTT
Features (pLannotate 1.2.2; 12 found; start..end, strand, type, name):
     56..89      -  protein_bind   loxP: Cre-mediated recombination occurs in the 8-bp core sequence (GCATACAT). Cre recombinase
    151..1008    +  CDS            bla: BLAT_ECOLX - Experimental evidence at protein level: Swiss-Prot protein existence level 1. TEM-type are the most prevalent beta-lactamases in enterobacteria; they hydrolyze the beta-lactam bond in susceptible beta-lactam antibiotics, thus conferring resistance to penicillins and cephalosporins. TEM-3 and TEM-4 are capable of hydrolyzing cefotaxime and ceftazidime. TEM-5 is capable of hydrolyzing ceftazidime. TEM-6 is capable of hydrolyzing ceftazidime and aztreonam. TEM-8/CAZ-2, TEM- 16/CAZ-7 and TEM-24/CAZ-6 are markedly active against ceftazidime. IRT- 4 shows resistance to beta-lactamase in
   1016..1057    +  CDS            SET1 (fragment): solubility-enhancement tag derived from T7 phage gene 10B
   1065..1112    +  terminator     T7 terminator: transcription terminator for bacteriophage T7 RNA polymerase
   1138..1171    -  protein_bind   loxP: Cre-mediated recombination occurs in the 8-bp core sequence (GCATACAT). Cre recombinase
   1177..1893    +  CDS            EGFP: EGFP is a basic (constitutively fluorescent) green fluorescent protein published in 1996, derived from Aequorea victoria. It is reported to be a rapidly-maturing weak dimer with moderate acid sensitivity.
   1901..2125    +  polyA_signal   bGH poly(A) signal: bovine growth hormone polyadenylation signal
   2249..2837    -  rep_origin     ori: high-copy-number ColE1/pMB1/pBR322/pUC origin of replication
   2952..3054    +  promoter       cat promoter: promoter of the E. coli cat gene encoding chloramphenicol acetyltransferase
   3055..3868    +  CDS            KanR (fragment): aminoglycoside phosphotransferase; aph(3')-Ia; confers resistance to kanamycin in bacteria or G418 (Geneticin®) in eukaryotes
   3956..3973    -  promoter       tet promoter (fragment): E. coli promoter for tetracycline efflux protein gene
   4010..4368    +  rep_origin     f1 ori (sequence partly withheld): f1 bacteriophage origin of replication; arrow indicates direction of (+) strand synthesis
