>Addgene plasmid #165869 | pmCherry-CT-Tagging | addgene full sequence | sequence record 326292 | Addgene NGS Result
GTGGATAACCGTGTCAGAATTCGTCTCATGACAGCGCCATAGAGCCCACCGCATCCCCAGCATGCCTGCT
ATTGTCTTCCCAATCCTCCCCCTTGCTGTCCTGCCCCACCCCACCCCCCAGAATAGAATGACACCTACTC
AGACAATGCGATGCAATTTCCTCATTTTATTAGGAAAGGACAGTGGGAGTGGCACCTTCCAGGGTCAAGG
AAGGCACGGGGGAGGGGCAAACAACAGATGGCTGGCAACTAGAAGGCACAGAAGCTTACTTGTACAGCTC
ATCCATGCCGCCCGTGCTATGACGTCCTTCGGCACGCTCGTACTGCTCCACGATGGTGTAGTCCTCGTTG
TGGCTGGTGATGTCCAGCTTGATGTTCACGTTGTAGGCGCCGGGCAATTGCACGGGCTTCTTGGCCTTGT
AGGTGGTCTTCACCTCGGCGTCGTAGTGGCCTCCATCCTTCAGCTTCAGGCGCTGCTTGATCTCGCCCTT
CAGAGCGCCGTCCTCGGGATACATGCGCTCGCTGGAAGCCTCCCAGCCCATGGTCTTCTTCTGCATCACC
GGGCCATCGGAGGGAAAGTTCGTGCCGCGCAGCTTGACCTTGTAGATGAACTCGCCGTCCTGCAAGCTGG
AGTCCTGGGTCACGGTCACCACTCCGCCGTCCTCGAAGTTCATCACGCGCTCCCACTTGAAGCCTTCGGG
GAAGCTCAGCTTCAGGTAGTCGGGAATGTCGGCCGGGTGCTTCACGTAGGCCTTGGAGCCGTACATGAAC
TGGGGGCTCAAGATGTCCCAGGCAAAGGGCAACGGGCCTCCCTTGGTCACCTTCAGTTTGGCGGTCTGGG
TGCCTTCGTAGGGACGTCCCTCGCCTTCGCCCTCGATCTCGAACTCGTGGCCATTCACGCTGCCCTCCAT
GTGGACCTTGAAGCGCATGAACTCCTTGATGATGGCCATGTTATCCTCTTCTCCCTTGGACACCATCGAG
GATAACTTCGTATAGCATACATTATACGAAGTTATATCCGGATATAGTTCCTCCTTTCAGCAAAAAACCC
CTCAAGACCCGTTTAGAGGCCCCAAGGGGTTATGCTAGTTATTGCTCAGCGGTGGCAGCAGCCAACTCAG
CTTCCTTTCGGGCTTTGAAGCTTACCAATGCTTAATAAGAGAAGCCCCGATTTCTGCGATCTGACGGTTA
CGCTCGTCCATCGTCGCCTGGGAGCCTGTCGTATAGATTACCACAATACGTGAGGGTTTCCCATCCGGAC
CAAGTGCTGCAATAATGCCACGAGAACCGCGTTCTCCCGCCCCAGACTTATCCGCAATAAACCATCCGGC
TGGCAGGGCAGAGCGCAGCAGCGGCCCGGCCACTTTATCTGCCTCCATCCAATCGATAAGTTGCTGGCGA
GATGCCAGGGTTAAAAGCTCTCCAGTCAGCAATTTACGCAGCGTTGTGGCCATAGCGACGGGCATCGTCG
TGTCACGTTCGTCATTGGGGATAGCTTCGTTTAATTCCGGCTCCCAGCGGTCTAAACGAGTGACGTGATC
GCCCATGTTGTGAAGGAATGCCGTCAGCTCCTTCGGACCGCCAATGGTCGTAAGCAGAAGGTTGGCGGCG
GTGTTATCAGACATCGTAATAGCGGCACTACACAGTTCACGAACTGTCATGCCATCAGTCAAATGCTTCT
CTGTTACGGGGGAGTATTCCACAAGATCATTCTGGGAGTAGTGGATACGACGGCCCAGTTGCTCTTGACC
TGCATCGATGGAGCTTAAAACCGCGCCGCACAACAACACTTTGAAGGTACTCATCATGGGGAAACGTTCT
TCAGGGCGGAAGCTCTCTAAGATTTTTCCGGAATTAAGGTCCAACTCAATGTAACCGACACGAGCACCAA
GTTGATCCTCTGCATCCTTAACTTTGACCAGCGTTTCTGGATGGGCGAATACTGGCAAACAGAATGCAGC
AAAAAAGGGGATCAGCGCCACACGGAAATGTTGAATACTCATTATGTCTAACCTCCTTACGTATCGCATA
TTATATGTGAATCACAGTGATATGTAAGTATTATAACTTCGTATAGCATACATTATACGAAGTTATGGCA
CTGCCGCCGCTACCTCCGCTTCCACCGGAACCTCCTGAGACGAATTCGTTAAAATTGTAAGCGTTAATAT
TTTGTTAAAATTCGCGTTAAATTTTTGTTAAATCAGCTCATTTTTTAACCAATAGGCCGAAATCGGCAAA
ATCCCTTATAAATCAAAAGAATAGACCGAGATAGGGT
[37 nt withheld, positions 2278-2314]
AAAGAACGTGGACTCCAACGTCAAAGGGCGAAAAACCGTCTATCAGGGCGCTGGCCCACTACGTGAACCA
TCACCCT
[91 nt withheld, positions 2392-2482]
G
[125 nt withheld, positions 2484-2608]
ACATCATGTTTGACAGCTTATCATCGAATTTCTGCCATTCATCCGCTTATTATCACTTATTCAGGCGTAG
CAACCAGGCGTTTAAGGGCACCAATAACTGCCTTAAAAAAAATCAGAAAAACTCATCGAGCATCAAATGA
AACTGCAATTTATTCATATCAGGATTATCAATACCATATTTTTGAAAAAGCCGTTTCTGTAATGAAGGAG
AAAACTCACCGAGGCAGTTCCATAGGATGGCAAGATCCTGGTATCGGTCTGCGATTCCGACTCGTCCAAC
ATCAATACAACCTATTAATTTCCCCTCGTCAAAAATAAGGTTATCAAGTGAGAAATCACCATGAGTGACG
ACTGAATCCGGTGAGAATGGCAAAAGTTTATGCATTTCTTTCCAGACTTGTTCAACAGGCCAGCCATTAC
GCTCGTCATCAAAATCACTCGCATCAACCAAACCGTTATTCATTCGTGATTGCGCCTGAGCGAGTCGAAA
TACGCGATCGCTGTTAAAAGGACAATTACAAACAGGAATCGAATGCAACCGGCGCAGGAACACTGCCAGC
GCATCAACAATATTTTCACCTGAATCAGGATATTCTTCTAATACCTGGAATGCTGTTTTCCCTGGGATCG
CAGTGGTGAGTAACCATGCATCATCAGGAGTACGGATAAAATGCTTGATGGTCGGAAGAGGCATAAATTC
CGTCAGCCAGTTTAGTCTGACCATCTCATCTGTAACATCATTGGCAACGCTACCTTTGCCATGTTTCAGA
AACAACTCTGGCGCATCGGGCTTCCCATACAATCGGTAGATTGTCGCACCTGATTGCCCGACATTATCGC
GAGCCCATTTATACCCATATAAATCAGCATCCATGTTGGAATTTAATCGCGGCCTTGAGCAAGACGTTTC
CCGTTGAATATGGCTCATTTTAGCTTCCTTAGCTCCTGAAAATCTCGATAACTCAAAAAATACGCCCGGT
AGTGATCTTATTTCATTATGGTGAAAGTTGGAACCTCTTACGTGCCGATCATCACAAAAGGATCTAGGTG
AAGATCCTTTTTGATAATCTCATGACCAAAATCCCTTAACGTGAGTTTTCGTTCCACTGAGCGTCAGACC
CCGTAGAAAAGATCAAAGGATCTTCTTGAGATCCTTTTTTTCTGCGCGTAATCTGCTGCTTGCAAACAAA
AAAACCACCGCTACCAGCGGTGGTTTGTTTGCCGGATCAAGAGCTACCAACTCTTTTTCCGAAGGTAACT
GGCTTCAGCAGAGCGCAGATACCAAATACTGTTCTTCTAGTGTAGCCGTAGTTAGGCCACCACTTCAAGA
ACTCTGTAGCACCGCCTACATACCTCGCTCTGCTAATCCTGTTACCAGTGGCTGCTGCCAGTGGCGATAA
GTCGTGTCTTACCGGGTTGGACTCAAGACGATAGTTACCGGATAAGGCGCAGCGGTCGGGCTGAACGGGG
GGTTCGTGCACACAGCCCAGCTTGGAGCGAACGACCTACACCGAACTGAGATACCTACAGCGTGAGCTAT
GAGAAAGCGCCACGCTTCCCGAAGGGAGAAAGGCGGACAGGTATCCGGTAAGCGGCAGGGTCGGAACAGG
AGAGCGCACGAGGGAGCTTCCAGGGGGAAACGCCTGGTATCTTTATAGTCCTGTCGGGTTTCGCCACCTC
TGACTTGAGCGTCGATTTTTGTGATGCTCGTCAGGGGGGCGGAGCCTATGGAAAAACGCCAGCAACGCGG
CCTTTTTACGGTTCCTGGCCTTTTGCTGGCCTTTTGCTCACATGTTCTTTCCTGCGTTATCCCCTGATTC
T
Features (pLannotate 1.2.2; 12 found; start..end, strand, type, name):
     37..261     -  polyA_signal   bGH poly(A) signal: bovine growth hormone polyadenylation signal
    269..976     -  CDS            mCherry: mCherry is a basic (constitutively fluorescent) red fluorescent protein published in 2004, derived from Discosoma sp.. It is reported to be a very rapidly-maturing monomer with low acid sensitivity.
    982..1015    +  protein_bind   loxP: Cre-mediated recombination occurs in the 8-bp core sequence (GCATACAT). Cre recombinase
   1041..1088    -  terminator     T7 terminator: transcription terminator for bacteriophage T7 RNA polymerase
   1096..1137    -  CDS            SET1 (fragment): solubility-enhancement tag derived from T7 phage gene 10B
   1145..2002    -  CDS            bla: BLAT_ECOLX - Experimental evidence at protein level: Swiss-Prot protein existence level 1. TEM-type are the most prevalent beta-lactamases in enterobacteria; they hydrolyze the beta-lactam bond in susceptible beta-lactam antibiotics, thus conferring resistance to penicillins and cephalosporins. TEM-3 and TEM-4 are capable of hydrolyzing cefotaxime and ceftazidime. TEM-5 is capable of hydrolyzing ceftazidime. TEM-6 is capable of hydrolyzing ceftazidime and aztreonam. TEM-8/CAZ-2, TEM- 16/CAZ-7 and TEM-24/CAZ-6 are markedly active against ceftazidime. IRT- 4 shows resistance to beta-lactamase in
   2063..2096    +  protein_bind   loxP: Cre-mediated recombination occurs in the 8-bp core sequence (GCATACAT). Cre recombinase
   2152..2607    -  rep_origin     f1 ori (sequence partly withheld): f1 bacteriophage origin of replication; arrow indicates direction of (+) strand synthesis
   2618..2635    +  promoter       tet promoter (fragment): E. coli promoter for tetracycline efflux protein gene
   2723..3536    -  CDS            KanR (fragment): aminoglycoside phosphotransferase; aph(3')-Ia; confers resistance to kanamycin in bacteria or G418 (Geneticin®) in eukaryotes
   3537..3639    -  promoter       cat promoter: promoter of the E. coli cat gene encoding chloramphenicol acetyltransferase
   3754..4342    +  rep_origin     ori: high-copy-number ColE1/pMB1/pBR322/pUC origin of replication
