[The description below was written by a language model from this plasmid's Addgene catalogue record and pLannotate feature annotations shown in this document.]
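Description:
pmCherry-CT-Tagging is a small, high-copy bacterial plasmid built on the pColE1_Alpha1 synthetic-biology backbone. It is not an expression vector; it serves as a PCR template from which a C-terminal mCherry tagging cassette is amplified. It is propagated in E. coli through a ColE1/pUC-type origin and selected with kanamycin, using an aph(3')-Ia gene annotated downstream of a cat promoter. An f1 phage origin and a short tet promoter fragment are also annotated in the backbone.

The roughly 2.1 kb insert is arranged, in the orientation of the cassette, as a loxP site, a TEM-type beta-lactamase (bla) coding sequence followed by a short fragment matching a T7 gene 10B-derived tag and a T7 terminator, a second loxP site, then a fluorescent protein coding sequence and the bovine growth hormone polyadenylation signal. The two loxP sites are annotated on the same strand, so Cre recombinase would be expected to excise the ampicillin-resistance marker. That marker presumably allows bacterial selection of constructs that have received the amplified cassette, with Cre excision leaving a single loxP site ahead of the fluorescent protein, although the record does not spell out this workflow. No promoter for the fluorescent protein is annotated, which fits a cassette meant to be fused to the 3' end of a target gene. The associated publication concerns genetic manipulation in Drosophila.

The two sequence records disagree. The repository's sequencing result (4,429 nt) annotates mCherry, matching the plasmid name, whereas the depositor-supplied sequence (4,400 nt) annotates EGFP at the same position.
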