Addgene plasmid #165869: pmCherry-CT-Tagging
Purpose: Template for amplification of mcherry C-terminal tagging cassette
Depositing lab: Koen Venken. Depositing organization: Baylor College of Medicine. Publication: Multiplexed drug-based selection and counterselection genetic manipulations in Drosophila. Matinyan N, Karkhanis MS, Gonzalez Y, Jain A, Saltzman A, Malovannaya A, Sarrion-Perdigones A, Dierick HA, Venken KJT. Cell Rep. 2021 Sep 14;36(11):109700. doi: 10.1016/j.celrep.2021.109700. PubMed 34525356.
Backbone
  Vector backbone: pColE1_Alpha1
  Backbone size w/o insert (bp): 2287
  Vector type: Synthetic Biology
Growth in bacteria
  Bacterial resistance: Kanamycin, 50 μg/mL
  Growth temperature: 37°C
  Growth strain: DH10B
  Copy number: High Copy
Gene/Insert
  Gene/Insert name: Vector - CT Tagging
  Species: Synthetic
  Insert size (bp): 2113
  Cloning method: Restriction Enzyme; 5′ cloning site Unknown (unknown if destroyed)
Terms and licenses: Academic/Nonprofit Terms; Industry Terms: Not Available to Industry
Depositor comments: Alpha1
How to cite: pmCherry-CT-Tagging was a gift from Koen Venken (Addgene plasmid # 165869 ; http://n2t.net/addgene:165869 ; RRID:Addgene_165869)
